>Addgene plasmid #118407 | pcDNA3.1(+)-ExRai-AKAR-NES | addgene full sequence | sequence record 230143 | Addgene NGS Result
GACGGATCGGGAGATCTCCCGATCCCCTATGGTGCACTCTCAGTACAATCTGCTCTGATGCCGCATAGTT
AAGCCAGTATCTGCTCCCTGCTTGTGTGTTGGAGGTCGCTGAGTAGTGCGCGAGCAAAATTTAAGCTACA
ACAAGGCAAGGCTTGACCGACAATTGCATGAAGAATCTGCTTAGGGTTAGGCGTTTTGCGCTGCTTCGCG
ATGTACGGGCCAGATATACGCGTTGACATTGATTATTGACTAGTTATTAATAGTAATCAATTACGGGGTC
ATTAGTTCATAGCCCATATATGGAGTTCCGCGTTACATAACTTACGGTAAATGGCCCGCCTGGCTGACCG
CCCAACGACCCCCGCCCATTGACGTCAATAATGACGTATGTTCCCATAGTAACGCCAATAGGGACTTTCC
ATTGACGTCAATGGGTGGAGTATTTACGGTAAACTGCCCACTTGGCAGTACATCAAGTGTATCATATGCC
AAGTACGCCCCCTATTGACGTCAATGACGGTAAATGGCCCGCCTGGCATTATGCCCAGTACATGACCTTA
TGGGACTTTCCTACTTGGCAGTACATCTACGTATTAGTCATCGCTATTACCATGGTGATGCGGTTTTGGC
AGTACATCAATGGGCGTGGATAGCGGTTTGACTCACGGGGATTTCCAAGTCTCCACCCCATTGACGTCAA
TGGGAGTTTGTTTTGGCACCAAAATCAACGGGACTTTCCAAAATGTCGTAACAACTCCGCCCCATTGACG
CAAATGGGCGGTAGGCGTGTACGGTGGGAGGTCTATATAAGCAGAGCTCTCTGGCTAACTAGAGAACCCA
CTGCTTACTGGCTTATCGAAATTAATACGACTCACTATAGGGAGACCCAAGCTGGCTAGCGTTTAAACTT
AAGCTTGCGGCCGCCACCGGATCCCATGCTGCGTCGCGCCACCCTGGTGGACGGCGGCACCGGCGGCAGC
GAGCTCAGCGCGATCAACGTCTATATCAAGGCCGACAAGCAGAAGAACGGCATCAAGGCGAACTTCAAGA
TCCGCCACAACATCGAGGACGGCGGCGTGCAGCTCGCCTACCACTACCAGCAGAACACCCCCATCGGCGA
CGGCCCCGTGCTGCTGCCCGACAACCACTACCTGAGCGTGCAGTCCAAACTTTCGAAAGACCCCAACGAG
AAGCGCGATCACATGGTCCTGCTGGAGTTCGTGACCGCCGCCGGGATCACTCTCGGCATGGACGAGCTGT
ACAAGGGCGGTACCGGAGGGAGCATGGTGAGCAAGGGCGAGGAGCTGTTCACCGGGGTGGTGCCCATCCT
GGTCGAGCTGGACGGCGACGTAAACGGCCACAAGTTCAGCGTGTCCGGCGAGGGTGAGGGCGATGCCACC
TACGGCAAGCTGACCCTGAAGTTCATCTGCACCACCGGCAAGCTGCCCGTGCCCTGGCCCACCCTCGTGA
CCACCCTGACCTACGGCGTGCAGTGCTTCAGCCGCTACCCCGACCACATGAAGCAGCACGACTTCTTCAA
GTCCGCCATGCCCGAAGGCTACATCCAGGAGCGCACCATCTTCTTCAAGGACGACGGCAACTACAAGACC
CGCGCCGAGGTGAAGTTCGAGGGCGACACCCTGGTGAACCGCATCGAGCTGAAGGGCATCGACTTCAAGG
AGGACGGCAACATCCTGGGGCACAAGCTGGAGTACAACAGCATGCATAAGTTTTCTCAAGAACAGATCGG
CGAAAACATTGTGTGCAGGGTCATTTGTACCACGGGTCAAATTCCCATCCGAGATTTGTCAGCTGATATT
TCACAAGTGCTTAAGGAAAAACGATCCATAAAGAAAGTTTGGACATTTGGTAGAAACCCAGCCTGTGACT
ATCATTTAGGAAACATTTCAAGACTGTCAAATAAGCATTTCCAAATACTACTAGGAGAAGACGGTAACCT
TTTATTGAATGACATTTCCACTAATGGGACCTGGTTAAATGGGCAAAAAGTCGAGAAGAACAGCAATCAG
TTACTGTCTCAAGGTGATGAAATAACCGTTGGTGTAGGCGTGGAATCAGATATTTTATCTCTGGTCATTT
TCATAAACGACAAATTTAAGCAGTGCCTCGAGCAGAACAAAGTTGATCGCTCTGAATTCCTGCCCCCCCT
GGAGCGCCTGACCCTGTAATCTAGAGGGCCCGTTTAAACCCGCTGATCAGCCTCGACTGTGCCTTCTAGT
TGCCAGCCATCTGTTGTTTGCCCCTCCCCCGTGCCTTCCTTGACCCTGGAAGGTGCCACTCCCACTGTCC
TTTCCTAATAAAATGAGGAAATTGCATCGCATTGTCTGAGTAGGTGTCATTCTATTCTGGGGGGTGGGGT
GGGGCAGGACAGCAAGGGGGAGGATTGGGAAGACAATAGCAGGCATGCTGGGGATGCGGTGGGCTCTATG
GCTTCTGAGGCGGAAAGAACCAGCTGGGGCTCTAGGGGGTATCCCC
[124 nt withheld, positions 2497-2620]
C
[91 nt withheld, positions 2622-2712]
A
[49 nt withheld, positions 2714-2762]
CCTTTGACGTTGGAGTCCACGTTCTTT
[37 nt withheld, positions 2790-2826]
ACCCTATCTCGGTCTATTCTTTTGATTTATAAGGGATTTTGCCGATTTCGGCCTATTGGTTAAAAAATGA
GCTGATTTAACAAAAATTTAACGCGAATTAATTCTGTGGAATGTGTGTCAGTTAGGGTGTGGAAAGTCCC
CAGGCTCCCCAGCAGGCAGAAGTATGCAAAGCATGCATCTCAATTAGTCAGCAACCAGGTGTGGAAAGTC
CCCAGGCTCCCCAGCAGGCAGAAGTATGCAAAGCATGCATCTCAATTAGTCAGCAACCATAGTCCCGCCC
CTAACTCCGCCCATCCCGCCCCTAACTCCGCCCAGTTCCGCCCATTCTCCGCCCCATGGCTGACTAATTT
TTTTTATTTATGCAGAGGCCGAGGCCGCCTCTGCCTCTGAGCTATTCCAGAAGTAGTGAGGAGGCTTTTT
TGGAGGCCTAGGCTTTTGCAAAAAGCTCCCGGGAGCTTGTATATCCATTTTCGGATCTGATCAAGAGACA
GGATGAGGATCGTTTCGCATGATTGAACAAGATGGATTGCACGCAGGTTCTCCGGCCGCTTGGGTGGAGA
GGCTATTCGGCTATGACTGGGCACAACAGACAATCGGCTGCTCTGATGCCGCCGTGTTCCGGCTGTCAGC
GCAGGGGCGCCCGGTTCTTTTTGTCAAGACCGACCTGTCCGGTGCCCTGAATGAACTGCAGGACGAGGCA
GCGCGGCTATCGTGGCTGGCCACGACGGGCGTTCCTTGCGCAGCTGTGCTCGACGTTGTCACTGAAGCGG
GAAGGGACTGGCTGCTATTGGGCGAAGTGCCGGGGCAGGATCTCCTGTCATCTCACCTTGCTCCTGCCGA
GAAAGTATCCATCATGGCTGATGCAATGCGGCGGCTGCATACGCTTGATCCGGCTACCTGCCCATTCGAC
CACCAAGCGAAACATCGCATCGAGCGAGCACGTACTCGGATGGAAGCCGGTCTTGTCGATCAGGATGATC
TGGACGAAGAGCATCAGGGGCTCGCGCCAGCCGAACTGTTCGCCAGGCTCAAGGCGCGCATGCCCGACGG
CGAGGATCTCGTCGTGACCCATGGCGATGCCTGCTTGCCGAATATCATGGTGGAAAATGGCCGCTTTTCT
GGATTCATCGACTGTGGCCGGCTGGGTGTGGCGGACCGCTATCAGGACATAGCGTTGGCTACCCGTGATA
TTGCTGAAGAGCTTGGCGGCGAATGGGCTGACCGCTTCCTCGTGCTTTACGGTATCGCCGCTCCCGATTC
GCAGCGCATCGCCTTCTATCGCCTTCTTGACGAGTTCTTCTGAGCGGGACTCTGGGGTTCGAAATGACCG
ACCAAGCGACGCCCAACCTGCCATCACGAGATTTCGATTCCACCGCCGCCTTCTATGAAAGGTTGGGCTT
CGGAATCGTTTTCCGGGACGCCGGCTGGATGATCCTCCAGCGCGGGGATCTCATGCTGGAGTTCTTCGCC
CACCCCAACTTGTTTATTGCAGCTTATAATGGTTACAAATAAAGCAATAGCATCACAAATTTCACAAATA
AAGCATTTTTTTCACTGCATTCTAGTTGTGGTTTGTCCAAACTCATCAATGTATCTTATCATGTCTGTAT
ACCGTCGACCTCTAGCTAGAGCTTGGCGTAATCATGGTCATAGCTGTTTCCTGTGTGAAATTGTTATCCG
CTCACAATTCCACACAACATACGAGCCGGAAGCATAAAGTGTAAAGCCTGGGGTGCCTAATGAGTGAGCT
AACTCACATTAATTGCGTTGCGCTCACTGCCCGCTTTCCAGTCGGGAAACCTGTCGTGCCAGCTGCATTA
ATGAATCGGCCAACGCGCGGGGAGAGGCGGTTTGCGTATTGGGCGCTCTTCCGCTTCCTCGCTCACTGAC
TCGCTGCGCTCGGTCGTTCGGCTGCGGCGAGCGGTATCAGCTCACTCAAAGGCGGTAATACGGTTATCCA
CAGAATCAGGGGATAACGCAGGAAAGAACATGTGAGCAAAAGGCCAGCAAAAGGCCAGGAACCGTAAAAA
GGCCGCGTTGCTGGCGTTTTTCCATAGGCTCCGCCCCCCTGACGAGCATCACAAAAATCGACGCTCAAGT
CAGAGGTGGCGAAACCCGACAGGACTATAAAGATACCAGGCGTTTCCCCCTGGAAGCTCCCTCGTGCGCT
CTCCTGTTCCGACCCTGCCGCTTACCGGATACCTGTCCGCCTTTCTCCCTTCGGGAAGCGTGGCGCTTTC
TCATAGCTCACGCTGTAGGTATCTCAGTTCGGTGTAGGTCGTTCGCTCCAAGCTGGGCTGTGTGCACGAA
CCCCCCGTTCAGCCCGACCGCTGCGCCTTATCCGGTAACTATCGTCTTGAGTCCAACCCGGTAAGACACG
ACTTATCGCCACTGGCAGCAGCCACTGGTAACAGGATTAGCAGAGCGAGGTATGTAGGCGGTGCTACAGA
GTTCTTGAAGTGGTGGCCTAACTACGGCTACACTAGAAGAACAGTATTTGGTATCTGCGCTCTGCTGAAG
CCAGTTACCTTCGGAAAAAGAGTTGGTAGCTCTTGATCCGGCAAACAAACCACCGCTGGTAGCGGTGGTT
TTTTTGTTTGCAAGCAGCAGATTACGCGCAGAAAAAAAGGATCTCAAGAAGATCCTTTGATCTTTTCTAC
GGGGTCTGACGCTCAGTGGAACGAAAACTCACGTTAAGGGATTTTGGTCATGAGATTATCAAAAAGGATC
TTCACCTAGATCCTTTTAAATTAAAAATGAAGTTTTAAATCAATCTAAAGTATATATGAGTAAACTTGGT
CTGACAGTTACCAATGCTTAATCAGTGAGGCACCTATCTCAGCGATCTGTCTATTTCGTTCATCCATAGT
TGCCTGACTCCCCGTCGTGTAGATAACTACGATACGGGAGGGCTTACCATCTGGCCCCAGTGCTGCAATG
ATACCGCGAGACCCACGCTCACCGGCTCCAGATTTATCAGCAATAAACCAGCCAGCCGGAAGGGCCGAGC
GCAGAAGTGGTCCTGCAACTTTATCCGCCTCCATCCAGTCTATTAATTGTTGCCGGGAAGCTAGAGTAAG
TAGTTCGCCAGTTAATAGTTTGCGCAACGTTGTTGCCATTGCTACAGGCATCGTGGTGTCACGCTCGTCG
TTTGGTATGGCTTCATTCAGCTCCGGTTCCCAACGATCAAGGCGAGTTACATGATCCCCCATGTTGTGCA
AAAAAGCGGTTAGCTCCTTCGGTCCTCCGATCGTTGTCAGAAGTAAGTTGGCCGCAGTGTTATCACTCAT
GGTTATGGCAGCACTGCATAATTCTCTTACTGTCATGCCATCCGTAAGATGCTTTTCTGTGACTGGTGAG
TACTCAACCAAGTCATTCTGAGAATAGTGTATGCGGCGACCGAGTTGCTCTTGCCCGGCGTCAATACGGG
ATAATACCGCGCCACATAGCAGAACTTTAAAAGTGCTCATCATTGGAAAACGTTCTTCGGGGCGAAAACT
CTCAAGGATCTTACCGCTGTTGAGATCCAGTTCGATGTAACCCACTCGTGCACCCAACTGATCTTCAGCA
TCTTTTACTTTCACCAGCGTTTCTGGGTGAGCAAAAACAGGAAGGCAAAATGCCGCAAAAAAGGGAATAA
GGGCGACACGGAAATGTTGAATACTCATACTCTTCCTTTTTCAATATTATTGAAGCATTTATCAGGGTTA
TTGTCTCATGAGCGGATACATATTTGAATGTATTTAGAAAAATAAACAAATAGGGGTTCCGCGCACATTT
CCCCGAAAAGTGCCACCTGACGTC
Features (pLannotate 1.2.2; 22 found; start..end, strand, type, name):
     28..80      -  misc_feature   bom (fragment): basis of mobility region from pBR322
    235..614     +  enhancer       CMV enhancer: human cytomegalovirus immediate early enhancer
    615..818     +  promoter       CMV promoter: human cytomegalovirus (CMV) immediate early promoter
    814..847     +  LTR            5' LTR (truncated) (fragment): truncated 5' long terminal repeat (LTR) from HIV-1
    863..881     +  promoter       T7 promoter: promoter for bacteriophage T7 RNA polymerase
    996..1718    +  CDS            cEGFP: cEGFP is a basic (constitutively fluorescent) green fluorescent protein published in 2008, derived from Aequorea victoria.
   1728..2150    +  CDS            RAD53 (fragment): RAD53_YEAST - Also known as MEC2, SAD1, SPK1. Experimental evidence at protein level: Swiss-Prot protein existence level 1. Controls S-phase checkpoint as well as G1 and G2 DNA damage checkpoints. Phosphorylates proteins on serine, threonine, and tyrosine. Prevents entry into anaphase and mitotic exit after DNA damage via regulation of the Polo kinase CDC5. Seems to be involved in the phosphorylation of RPH1. From Saccharomyces cerevisiae (strain ATCC 204508 / S288c) (Baker's yeast).
   2160..2186    +  CDS            NES: nuclear export signal from the HIV Rev protein (Fischer et al., 1995)
   2227..2451    +  polyA_signal   bGH poly(A) signal: bovine growth hormone polyadenylation signal
   2455..2476    +  promoter       SV40 promoter (fragment): SV40 enhancer and early promoter
   2497..2925    +  rep_origin     f1 ori (sequence partly withheld): f1 bacteriophage origin of replication; arrow indicates direction of (+) strand synthesis
   2939..3268    +  promoter       SV40 promoter: SV40 enhancer and early promoter
   3335..4126    +  CDS            neo: KKA2_KLEPN - Also known as kan, nptII. Experimental evidence at protein level: Swiss-Prot protein existence level 1. Resistance to kanamycin, neomycin, paromomycin, ribostamycin, butirosin and gentamicin B. From Klebsiella pneumoniae.
   4150..4308    +  CDS            ble (fragment): BLE_KLEPN - Experimental evidence at protein level: Swiss-Prot protein existence level 1. Binding protein with a strong affinity to the bleomycin family of antibiotics. Binds to CL990; an antimitotic-antibiotic compound. From Klebsiella pneumoniae.
   4303..4424    +  polyA_signal   SV40 poly(A) signal: SV40 polyadenylation signal
   4497..4513    -  protein_bind   lac operator: The lac repressor binds to the lac operator to inhibit transcription in E. coli. This inhibition can be relieved by adding lactose or isopropyl-β-D-thiogalactopyranoside (IPTG). lac repressor encoded by lacI
   4521..4551    -  promoter       lac promoter: promoter for the E. coli lac operon
   4566..4587    -  protein_bind   CAP binding site: CAP binding activates transcription in the presence of cAMP. E. coli catabolite activator protein
   4600..4692    -  CDS            lacI (fragment): lac repressor; lacI; The lac repressor binds to the lac operator to inhibit transcription in E. coli. This inhibition can be relieved by adding lactose or isopropyl-β-D-thiogalactopyranoside (IPTG).
   4875..5463    -  rep_origin     ori: high-copy-number ColE1/pMB1/pBR322/pUC origin of replication
   5634..6494    -  CDS            AmpR: β-lactamase; bla; confers resistance to ampicillin, carbenicillin, and related antibiotics
   6495..6599    -  promoter       AmpR promoter: bla
