[The description below was written by a language model from this plasmid's Addgene catalogue record and pLannotate feature annotations shown in this document.]
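Description:
pcDNA3.1(+)-ExRai-AKAR-NES is a mammalian expression plasmid of about 6.6 kb built on the Invitrogen pcDNA3.1(+) backbone. It encodes a cytosol-targeted, excitation-ratiometric biosensor for protein kinase A (PKA) activity. The plasmid is propagated in E. coli at high copy from a ColE1/pUC-type origin under ampicillin selection (AmpR with its bla promoter), and it also carries an f1 phage origin. For mammalian cells, an SV40 early promoter drives a neomycin phosphotransferase gene followed by an SV40 polyadenylation signal, which allows G418 selection of stable transfectants. Short annotated hits such as the bom, HIV-1 LTR, ble, lacI and lac promoter/operator fragments appear to be backbone remnants or partial matches rather than functional payload.

The synthetic insert of roughly 1.26 kb was cloned between BamHI and XbaI. It sits downstream of the CMV immediate-early enhancer/promoter and a T7 promoter, and it is terminated by the bovine growth hormone polyadenylation signal. Automated annotation detects a GFP-derived coding segment (labelled cEGFP), followed by a fragment matching yeast RAD53 and then a C-terminal nuclear export signal of the HIV Rev type. In kinase sensors of the AKAR family, a forkhead-associated phosphopeptide-binding domain of this kind usually pairs with a PKA substrate motif. Phosphorylation then alters the fluorophore's conformation and spectral behaviour. The substrate peptide is not annotated separately in the feature table, and the record does not detail the exact sensor architecture. The NES confines the reporter to the cytosol, so the construct is suited to live-cell imaging of compartment-specific PKA signalling, read out as a ratio of fluorescence at two excitation wavelengths from a single fluorophore.
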