Addgene plasmid #118407: pcDNA3.1(+)-ExRai-AKAR-NES
Purpose: Cytosol-targeted excitation-ratiometric biosensor for monitoring Protein Kinase A activity.
Depositing lab: Jin Zhang. Depositing organization: University of California, San Diego (UCSD). Publication: Single-fluorophore biosensors for sensitive and multiplexed detection of signalling activities. Mehta S, Zhang Y, Roth RH, Zhang JF, Mo A, Tenner B, Huganir RL, Zhang J. Nat Cell Biol. 2018 Sep 24. pii: 10.1038/s41556-018-0200-6. doi: 10.1038/s41556-018-0200-6. PubMed 30250062.
Backbone
  Vector backbone: pcDNA3.1+
  Backbone manufacturer: Invitrogen
  Backbone size w/o insert (bp): 5368
  Total vector size (bp): 6624
  Vector type: Mammalian Expression
  Selectable markers: Neomycin (select with G418)
Growth in bacteria
  Bacterial resistance: Ampicillin, 100 μg/mL
  Growth temperature: 37°C
  Growth strain: DH5alpha
  Copy number: High Copy
Gene/Insert
  Gene/Insert name: ExRai-AKAR-NES
  Species: Synthetic
  Insert size (bp): 1256
  Promoter: CMV
  Tag / fusion protein: Nuclear export signal (NES) (C terminal on insert)
  Cloning method: Restriction Enzyme; 5′ cloning site BamHI (not destroyed); 3′ cloning site XbaI (not destroyed)
  Sequencing primers: 5′ CMV forward; 3′ BGH reverse
Terms and licenses: Academic/Nonprofit Terms; Industry Terms: Not Available to Industry
How to cite: pcDNA3.1(+)-ExRai-AKAR-NES was a gift from Jin Zhang (Addgene plasmid # 118407 ; http://n2t.net/addgene:118407 ; RRID:Addgene_118407)
